>Addgene plasmid #233892 | pLJC2-Blast-DHFR-3xFLAG | addgene full sequence | sequence record 466418 | Addgene NGS Result
TTGAGATCCTTTTTTTCTGCGCGTAATCTGCTGCTTGCAAACAAAAAAACCACCGCTACCAGCGGTGGTT
TGTTTGCCGGATCAAGAGCTACCAACTCTTTTTCCGAAGGTAACTGGCTTCAGCAGAGCGCAGATACCAA
ATACTGTTCTTCTAGTGTAGCCGTAGTTAGGCCACCACTTCAAGAACTCTGTAGCACCGCCTACATACCT
CGCTCTGCTAATCCTGTTACCAGTGGCTGCTGCCAGTGGCGATAAGTCGTGTCTTACCGGGTTGGACTCA
AGACGATAGTTACCGGATAAGGCGCAGCGGTCGGGCTGAACGGGGGGTTCGTGCACACAGCCCAGCTTGG
AGCGAACGACCTACACCGAACTGAGATACCTACAGCGTGAGCTATGAGAAAGCGCCACGCTTCCCGAAGG
GAGAAAGGCGGACAGGTATCCGGTAAGCGGCAGGGTCGGAACAGGAGAGCGCACGAGGGAGCTTCCAGGG
GGAAACGCCTGGTATCTTTATAGTCCTGTCGGGTTTCGCCACCTCTGACTTGAGCGTCGATTTTTGTGAT
GCTCGTCAGGGGGGCGGAGCCTATGGAAAAACGCCAGCAACGCGGCCTTTTTACGGTTCCTGGCCTTTTG
CTGGCCTTTTGCTCACATGTTCTTTCCTGCGTTATCCCCTGATTCTGTGGATAACCGTATTACCGCCTTT
GAGTGAGCTGATACCGCTCGCCGCAGCCGAACGACCGAGCGCAGCGAGTCAGTGAGCGAGGAAGCGGAAG
AGCGCCCAATACGCAAACCGCCTCTCCCCGCGCGTTGGCCGATTCATTAATGCAGCTGGCACGACAGGTT
TCCCGACTGGAAAGCGGGCAGTGAGCGCAACGCAATTAATGTGAGTTAGCTCACTCATTAGGCACCCCAG
GCTTTACACTTTATGCTTCCGGCTCGTATGTTGTGTGGAATTGTGAGCGGATAACAATTTCACACAGGAA
ACAGCTATGACCATGATTACGCCAAGCGCGCAATTAACCCTCACTAAAGGGAACAAAAGCTGGAGCTGCA
AGCTTAATGTAGTCTTATGCAATACTCTTGTAGTCTTGCAACATGGTAACGATGAGTTAGCAACATGCCT
TACAAGGAGAGAAAAAGCACCGTGCATGCCGATTGGTGGAAGTAAGGTGGTACGATCGTGCCTTATTAGG
AAGGCAACAGACGGGTCTGACATGGATTGGACGAACCACTGAATTGCCGCATTGCAGAGATATTGTATTT
AAGTGCCTAGCTCGATACATAAACGGGTCTCTCTGGTTAGACCAGATCTGAGCCTGGGAGCTCTCTGGCT
AACTAGGGAACCCACTGCTTAAGCCTCAATAAAGCTTGCCTTGAGTGCTTCAAGTAGTGTGTGCCCGTCT
GTTGTGTGACTCTGGTAACTAGAGATCCCTCAGACCCTTTTAGTCAGTGTGGAAAATCTCTAGCAGTGGC
GCCCGAACAGGGACTTGAAAGCGAAAGGGAAACCAGAGGAGCTCTCTCGACGCAGGACTCGGCTTGCTGA
AGCGCGCACGGCAAGAGGCGAGGGGCGGCGACTGGTGAGTACGCCAAAAATTTTGACTAGCGGAGGCTAG
AAGGAGAGAGATGGGTGCGAGAGCGTCAGTATTAAGCGGGGGAGAATTAGATCGCGATGGGAAAAAATTC
GGTTAAGGCCAGGGGGAAAGAAAAAATATAAATTAAAACATATAGTATGGGCAAGCAGGGAGCTAGAACG
ATTCGCAGTTAATCCTGGCCTGTTAGAAACATCAGAAGGCTGTAGACAAATACTGGGACAGCTACAACCA
TCCCTTCAGACAGGATCAGAAGAACTTAGATCATTATATAATACAGTAGCAACCCTCTATTGTGTGCATC
AAAGGATAGAGATAAAAGACACCAAGGAAGCTTTAGACAAGATAGAGGAAGAGCAAAACAAAAGTAAGAC
CACCGCACAGCAAGCAGCAGCTGATCTTCAGACCTGGAGGAGGAGATATGAGGGACAATTGGAGAAGTGA
ATTATATAAATATAAAGTAGTAAAAATTGAACCATTAGGAGTAGCACCCACCAAGGCAAAGAGAAGAGTG
GTGCAGAGAGAAAAAAGAGCAGTGGGAATAGGAGCTTTGTTCCTTGGGTTCTTGGGAGCAGCAGGAAGCA
CTATGGGCGCAGCGTCAATGACGCTGACGGTACAGGCCAGACAATTATTGTCTGGTATAGTGCAGCAGCA
GAACAATTTGCTGAGGGCTATTGAGGCGCAACAGCATCTGTTGCAACTCACAGTCTGGGGCATCAAGCAG
CTCCAGGCAAGAATCCTGGCTGTGGAAAGATACCTAAAGGATCAACAGCTCCTGGGGATTTGGGGTTGCT
CTGGAAAACTCATTTGCACCACTGCTGTGCCTTGGAATGCTAGTTGGAGTAATAAATCTCTGGAACAGAT
TTGGAATCACACGACCTGGATGGAGTGGGACAGAGAAATTAACAATTACACAAGCTTAATACACTCCTTA
ATTGAAGAATCGCAAAACCAGCAAGAAAAGAATGAACAAGAATTATTGGAATTAGATAAATGGGCAAGTT
TGTGGAATTGGTTTAACATAACAAATTGGCTGTGGTATATAAAATTATTCATAATGATAGTAGGAGGCTT
GGTAGGTTTAAGAATAGTTTTTGCTGTACTTTCTATAGTGAATAGAGTTAGGCAGGGATATTCACCATTA
TCGTTTCAGACCCACCTCCCAACCCCGAGGGGACCCGACAGGCCCGAAGGAATAGAAGAAGAAGGTGGAG
AGAGAGACAGAGACAGATCCATTCGATTAGTGAACGGATCTCGACGGTATCGATCACGAGACTAGCCTCG
AGCAGCAGCCCCCTTCACCGAGGGCCTATTTCCCATGATTCCTTCATATTTGCATATACGATACAAGGCT
GTTAGAGAGATAATTGGAATTAATTTGACTGTAAACACAAAGATATTAGTACAAAATACGTGACGTAGAA
AGTAATAATTTCTTGGGTAGTTTGCAGTTTTAAAATTATGTTTTAAAATGGACTATCATATGCCAAGTAC
GCCCCCTATTGACGTCAATGACGGTAAATGGCCCGCCTGGCATTATGCCCAGTACATGACCTTATGGGAC
TTTCCTACTTGGCAGTACATCTACGTATTAGTCATCGCTATTACCATGGTGATGCGGTTTTGGCAGTACA
TCAATGGGCGTGGATAGCGGTTTGACTCACGGGGATTTCCAAGTCTCCACCCCATTGACGTCAATGGGAG
TTTGTTTTGGCACCAAAATCAACGGGACTTTCCAAAATGTCGTAACAACTCCGCCCCATTGACGCAAATG
GGCGGTAGGCGTGTACGGTGGGAGGTCTATATAAGCAGAGCTGGTTTAGTGAACCGTCAGATCCGCTAGC
GCTACCGGTTTAATTAATGCTGTCATG
[558 nt withheld, positions 3458-4015]
GGAGGCAGCGCGGCCGCAGGCGACTACAAAGACCATGACGGTGATTATAAAGATCATGACATTGATTACA
AGGATGACGATGACAAGTAATAAGAATTCTCGACCTCGAGACAAATGGCAGTATTCATCCACAATTTTAA
AAGAAAAGGGGGGATTGGGGGGTACAGTGCAGGGGAAAGAATAGTAGACATAATAGCAACAGACATACAA
ACTAAAGAATTACAAAAACAAATTACAAAAATTCAAAATTTTCGGGTTTATTACAGGGACAGCAGAGATC
CACTTTGGCCGCGGCTCGAGGGGGTTGGGGTTGCGCCTTTTCCAAGGCAGCCCTGGGTTTGCGCAGGGAC
GCGGCTGCTCTGGGCGTGGTTCCGGGAAACGCAGCGGCGCCGACCCTGGGTCTCGCACATTCTTCACGTC
CGTTCGCAGCGTCACCCGGATCTTCGCCGCTACCCTTGTGGGCCCCCCGGCGACGCTTCCTGCTCCGCCC
CTAAGTCGGGAAGGTTCCTTGCGGTTCGCGGCGTGCCGGACGTGACAAACGGAAGCCGCACGTCTCACTA
GTACCCTCGCAGACGGACAGCGCCAGGGAGCAATGGCAGCGCGCCGACCGCGATGGGCTGTGGCCAATAG
CGGCTGCTCAGCAGGGCGCGCCGAGAGCAGCGGCCGGGAAGGGGCGGTGCGGGAGGCGGGGTGTGGGGCG
GTAGTGTGGGCCCTGTTCCTGCCCGCGCGGTGTTCCGCATTCTGCAAGCCTCCGGAGCGCACGTCGGCAG
TCGGCTCCCTCGTTGACCGAATCACCGACCTCTCTCCCCAGGGGGATCCATGGTTCCTTTGTCTCAAGAA
GAATCCACCCTCATTGAAAGAGCAACGGCTACAATCAACAGCATCCCCATCTCTGAAGACTACAGCGTCG
CCAGCGCAGCTCTCTCTAGCGACGGCCGCATCTTCACTGGTGTCAATGTATATCATTTTACTGGGGGACC
TTGTGCAGAACTCGTGGTGCTGGGCACTGCTGCTGCTGCGGCAGCTGGCAACCTGACTTGTATCGTCGCG
ATCGGAAATGAGAACAGGGGCATCTTGAGCCCCTGCGGACGGTGCCGACAGGTGCTTCTCGATCTGCATC
CTGGGATCAAAGCCATAGTGAAGGACAGTGATGGACAGCCGACGGCAGTTGGGATTCGTGAATTGCTGCC
CTCTGGTTATGTGTGGGAGGGCTAAGGTACCTTTAAGACCAATGACTTACAAGGCAGCTGTAGATCTTAG
CCACTTTTTAAAAGAAAAGGGGGGACTGGAAGGGCTAATTCACTCCCAACGAAGACAAGATCTGCTTTTT
GCTTGTACTGGGTCTCTCTGGTTAGACCAGATCTGAGCCTGGGAGCTCTCTGGCTAACTAGGGAACCCAC
TGCTTAAGCCTCAATAAAGCTTGCCTTGAGTGCTTCAAGTAGTGTGTGCCCGTCTGTTGTGTGACTCTGG
TAACTAGAGATCCCTCAGACCCTTTTAGTCAGTGTGGAAAATCTCTAGCAGTAGTAGTTCATGTCATCTT
ATTATTCAGTATTTATAACTTGCAAAGAAATGAATATCAGAGAGTGAGAGGAACTTGTTTATTGCAGCTT
ATAATGGTTACAAATAAAGCAATAGCATCACAAATTTCACAAATAAAGCATTTTTTTCACTGCATTCTAG
TTGTGGTTTGTCCAAACTCATCAATGTATCTTATCATGTCTGGCTCTAGCTATCCCGCCCCTAACTCCGC
CCATCCCGCCCCTAACTCCGCCCAGTTCCGCCCATTCTCCGCCCCATGGCTGACTAATTTTTTTTATTTA
TGCAGAGGCCGAGGCCGCCTCGGCCTCTGAGCTATTCCAGAAGTAGTGAGGAGGCTTTTTTGGAGGCCTA
GGGACGTACCCAATTCGCCCTATAGTGAGTCGTATTACGCGCGCTCACTGGCCGTCGTTTTACAACGTCG
TGACTGGGAAAACCCTGGCGTTACCCAACTTAATCGCCTTGCAGCACATCCCCCTTTCGCCAGCTGGCGT
AATAGCGAAGAGGCCCGCACCGATCGCCCTTCCCAACAGTTGCGCAGCCTGAATGGCGAATGGG
[124 nt withheld, positions 6110-6233]
C
[91 nt withheld, positions 6235-6325]
A
[49 nt withheld, positions 6327-6375]
CCTTTGACGTTGGAGTCCACGTTCTTT
[37 nt withheld, positions 6403-6439]
ACCCTATCTCGGTCTATTCTTTTGATTTATAAGGGATTTTGCCGATTTCGGCCTATTGGTTAAAAAATGA
GCTGATTTAACAAAAATTTAACGCGAATTTTAACAAAATATTAACGCTTACAATTTAGGTGGCACTTTTC
GGGGAAATGTGCGCGGAACCCCTATTTGTTTATTTTTCTAAATACATTCAAATATGTATCCGCTCATGAG
ACAATAACCCTGATAAATGCTTCAATAATATTGAAAAAGGAAGAGTATGAGTATTCAACATTTCCGTGTC
GCCCTTATTCCCTTTTTTGCGGCATTTTGCCTTCCTGTTTTTGCTCACCCAGAAACGCTGGTGAAAGTAA
AAGATGCTGAAGATCAGTTGGGTGCACGAGTGGGTTACATCGAACTGGATCTCAACAGCGGTAAGATCCT
TGAGAGTTTTCGCCCCGAAGAACGTTTTCCAATGATGAGCACTTTTAAAGTTCTGCTATGTGGCGCGGTA
TTATCCCGTATTGACGCCGGGCAAGAGCAACTCGGTCGCCGCATACACTATTCTCAGAATGACTTGGTTG
AGTACTCACCAGTCACAGAAAAGCATCTTACGGATGGCATGACAGTAAGAGAATTATGCAGTGCTGCCAT
AACCATGAGTGATAACACTGCGGCCAACTTACTTCTGACAACGATCGGAGGACCGAAGGAGCTAACCGCT
TTTTTGCACAACATGGGGGATCATGTAACTCGCCTTGATCGTTGGGAACCGGAGCTGAATGAAGCCATAC
CAAACGACGAGCGTGACACCACGATGCCTGTAGCAATGGCAACAACGTTGCGCAAACTATTAACTGGCGA
ACTACTTACTCTAGCTTCCCGGCAACAATTAATAGACTGGATGGAGGCGGATAAAGTTGCAGGACCACTT
CTGCGCTCGGCCCTTCCGGCTGGCTGGTTTATTGCTGATAAATCTGGAGCCGGTGAGCGTGGGTCTCGCG
GTATCATTGCAGCACTGGGGCCAGATGGTAAGCCCTCCCGTATCGTAGTTATCTACACGACGGGGAGTCA
GGCAACTATGGATGAACGAAATAGACAGATCGCTGAGATAGGTGCCTCACTGATTAAGCATTGGTAACTG
TCAGACCAAGTTTACTCATATATACTTTAGATTGATTTAAAACTTCATTTTTAATTTAAAAGGATCTAGG
TGAAGATCCTTTTTGATAATCTCATGACCAAAATCCCTTAACGTGAGTTTTCGTTCCACTGAGCGTCAGA
CCCCGTAGAAAAGATCAAAGGATCTTC
Features (pLannotate 1.2.2; 29 found; start..end, strand, type, name):
      1..589     +  rep_origin     ori: high-copy-number ColE1/pMB1/pBR322/pUC origin of replication
    772..864     +  CDS            lacI (fragment): lac repressor; lacI; The lac repressor binds to the lac operator to inhibit transcription in E. coli. This inhibition can be relieved by adding lactose or isopropyl-β-D-thiogalactopyranoside (IPTG).
    877..898     +  protein_bind   CAP binding site: CAP binding activates transcription in the presence of cAMP. E. coli catabolite activator protein
    913..943     +  promoter       lac promoter: promoter for the E. coli lac operon
    951..967     +  protein_bind   lac operator: The lac repressor binds to the lac operator to inhibit transcription in E. coli. This inhibition can be relieved by adding lactose or isopropyl-β-D-thiogalactopyranoside (IPTG). lac repressor encoded by lacI
   1012..1030    +  promoter       T3 promoter: promoter for bacteriophage T3 RNA polymerase
   1058..1284    +  promoter       RSV promoter: Rous sarcoma virus enhancer/promoter
   1285..1465    +  LTR            5' LTR (truncated): truncated 5' long terminal repeat (LTR) from HIV-1
   1512..1637    +  misc_feature   HIV-1 Ψ: packaging signal of human immunodeficiency virus type 1
   1621..1984    +  CDS            HIV-1 gag (fragment): gag protein from human immunodeficiency virus 1; gag
   2130..2363    +  misc_feature   RRE: The Rev response element (RRE) of HIV-1 allows for Rev-dependent mRNA export from the nucleus to the cytoplasm.
   2740..2840    +  CDS            Rev (fragment): human immunodeficiency virus 1 (HIV-1) Rev protein; rev; enhances nuclear export of unspliced and incompletely spliced viral mRNAs
   2890..3073    +  promoter       U6 promoter (fragment): RNA polymerase III promoter for human U6 snRNA
   3064..3198    +  enhancer       CMV enhancer (fragment): human cytomegalovirus immediate early enhancer; contains an 18-bp deletion relative to the standard CMV enhancer
   3199..3402    +  promoter       CMV promoter: human cytomegalovirus (CMV) immediate early promoter
   3455..4015    +  CDS            DHFR (sequence partly withheld): DYR_HUMAN - Experimental evidence at protein level: Swiss-Prot protein existence level 1. Key enzyme in folate metabolism. Contributes to the de novo mitochondrial thymidylate biosynthesis pathway. Catalyzes an essential reaction for de novo glycine and purine synthesis, and for DNA precursor synthesis. Binds its own mRNA and that of DHFR2. From Homo sapiens (Human).
   4037..4102    +  CDS            3xFLAG: three tandem FLAG® epitope tags, followed by an enterokinase cleavage site
   4150..4267    +  misc_feature   cPPT/CTS: central polypurine tract and central termination sequence of HIV-1
   4316..4826    +  promoter       hPGK promoter: human phosphoglycerate kinase 1 promoter
   4841..5230    +  CDS            BSD: blasticidin S deaminase; Aspergillus terreus BSD; confers resistance to blasticidin
   5223..5300    +  CDS            nef (fragment): NEF_HV1Z2 - Experimental evidence at protein level: Swiss-Prot protein existence level 1. Extracellular Nef protein targets CD4(+) T-lymphocytes for apoptosis by interacting with CXCR4 surface receptors. From Human immunodeficiency virus type 1 group M subtype D (isolate Z2/CDC-Z34) (HIV-1).
   5302..5535    +  LTR            3' LTR (ΔU3): self-inactivating 3' long terminal repeat (LTR) from HIV-1
   5607..5728    +  polyA_signal   SV40 poly(A) signal: SV40 polyadenylation signal
   5768..5903    +  rep_origin     SV40 ori: SV40 origin of replication
   5924..5942    -  promoter       T7 promoter: promoter for bacteriophage T7 RNA polymerase
   5950..6105    +  CDS            lacZα (fragment): LacZα fragment of β-galactosidase; lacZ fragment
   6110..6538    +  rep_origin     f1 ori (sequence partly withheld): f1 bacteriophage origin of replication; arrow indicates direction of (+) strand synthesis
   6591..6695    +  promoter       AmpR promoter: bla
   6696..7556    +  CDS            AmpR: β-lactamase; bla; confers resistance to ampicillin, carbenicillin, and related antibiotics
