[The description below was written by a language model from this plasmid's Addgene catalogue record and pLannotate feature annotations shown in this document.]
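Description:
pLJC2-Blast-DHFR-3xFLAG is a lentiviral mammalian expression plasmid of about 7.7 kb, built on the pLJC2-Blast backbone, for stable overexpression of human dihydrofolate reductase (DHFR). In bacteria it is maintained by a high-copy ColE1/pUC-type origin and selected through the β-lactamase gene conferring ampicillin resistance. The backbone also carries an f1 origin, an SV40 origin, and remnants of a lac/lacZα cloning region flanked by T3 and T7 promoters.

The transfer cassette has a third-generation, self-inactivating layout. An RSV promoter replaces the U3 region of a truncated HIV-1 5' LTR to drive genomic RNA production in packaging cells. It is followed by the Ψ packaging signal with a short gag fragment and by the Rev response element for Rev-dependent nuclear export. The cassette ends in a ΔU3 3' LTR, which inactivates LTR promoter activity after integration, and an SV40 polyadenylation signal lies downstream of it.

Within the cassette, a CMV promoter with a partial CMV enhancer drives the DHFR open reading frame. The depositor describes this insert as a codon-optimized synthetic fragment cloned between PacI and NotI sites, and it is fused at its C terminus to a 3xFLAG epitope for immunodetection or immunoprecipitation. A residual U6 promoter fragment sits just upstream of the CMV element, with no annotated transcript of its own. Downstream of the tagged gene lie the cPPT/CTS element, which aids nuclear import of the viral genome, and a human PGK promoter driving blasticidin S deaminase, so transduced cells can be selected with blasticidin.

DHFR is a key folate-metabolism enzyme needed for purine, thymidylate and glycine synthesis. The associated study concerns folate-dependent nucleotide synthesis, which is consistent with using the vector to express tagged DHFR stably in human cells.
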