Addgene plasmid #233892: pLJC2-Blast-DHFR-3xFLAG
Purpose: lentiviral overexpression vector for DHFR
Depositing lab: Jason Cantor. Depositing organization: Morgridge Institute for Research. Publication: Cytosolic NADK is conditionally essential for folate-dependent nucleotide synthesis. Flickinger KM, Mellado Fritz CA, Huggler KS, Wade GM, Chang GR, Fox KC, Simcox JA, Cantor JR. Nat Metab. 2025 May 2. doi: 10.1038/s42255-025-01272-3. PubMed 40316835.
Backbone
  Vector backbone: pLJC2-Blast
  Vector type: Mammalian Expression, Lentiviral
  Selectable markers: Blasticidin
Growth in bacteria
  Bacterial resistance: Ampicillin, 100 μg/mL
  Growth temperature: 37°C
  Growth strain: NEB Stable
  Copy number: High Copy
Gene/Insert
  Gene/Insert name: DHFR
  Species: H. sapiens (human)
  Entrez Gene: DHFR (a.k.a. DHFR1, DHFRP1, DYR)
  Promoter: CMV
  Tag / fusion protein: 3xFLAG (C terminal on insert)
  Cloning method: Restriction Enzyme; 5′ cloning site PacI (unknown if destroyed); 3′ cloning site NotI (unknown if destroyed)
  Sequencing primers: 5′ TGTACGGTGGGAGGTCTATATAAG; 3′ CCCTTTTCTTTTAAAATTGTGGATGAATACTGCC
Terms and licenses: Academic/Nonprofit Terms; Industry Terms: Not Available to Industry
Depositor comments: Insert sequence is a codon-optimized gBLOCK (IDT)
How to cite: pLJC2-Blast-DHFR-3xFLAG was a gift from Jason Cantor (Addgene plasmid # 233892 ; http://n2t.net/addgene:233892 ; RRID:Addgene_233892)
